>Addgene plasmid #105404 | pAGM16418 | addgene full sequence | sequence record 207057 | Addgene NGS Result
TTTCGGGGAAATGTGCGCGGAACCCCTATTTGTTTATTTTTCTAAATACATTCAAATATGTATCCGCTCA
TGAGACAATAACCCTGATAAATGCTTCAATAATATTGAAAAAGGAAGAGTATGCGCTCACGCAACTGGTC
CAGAACCTTGACCGAACGCAGCGGTGGTAACGGCGCAGTGGCGGTTTTCATGGCTTGTTATGACTGTTTT
TTTTTGGGGTACAGTCTATGCCTCGGGCATCCAAGCAGCAAGCGCGTTACGCCGTGGGTCGATGTTTGAT
GTTATGGAGCAGCAACGATGTTACGCAGCAGGGCAGTCGCCCTAAAACAAAGTTAAACATCATGAGGGAA
GCGGTGATCGCCGAAGTATCGACTCAACTATCAGAGGTAGTTGGCGTCATCGAGCGCCATCTCGAACCGA
CGTTGCTGGCCGTACATTTGTACGGCTCCGCAGTGGATGGCGGCCTGAAGCCACACAGCGATATTGATTT
GCTGGTTACGGTGACCGTAAGGCTTGATGAAACAACGCGGCGAGCTTTGATCAACGACCTTTTGGAAACT
TCGGCTTCCCCTGGAGAGAGCGAGATTCTCCGCGCTGTAGAAGTCACCATTGTTGTGCACGACGACATCA
TTCCGTGGCGTTATCCAGCTAAGCGCGAACTGCAATTTGGAGAATGGCAGCGCAATGACATTCTTGCAGG
TATCTTCGAGCCAGCCACGATCGACATTGATCTGGCTATCTTGCTGACAAAAGCAAGAGAACATAGCGTT
GCCTTGGTAGGTCCAGCGGCGGAGGAACTCTTTGATCCGGTTCCTGAACAGGATCTATTTGAGGCGCTAA
ATGAAACCTTAACGCTATGGAACTCGCCGCCCGACTGGGCTGGCGATGAGCGAAATGTAGTGCTTACGTT
GTCCCGCATTTGGTACAGCGCAGTAACCGGCAAAATCGCGCCGAAGGATGTCGCTGCCGACTGGGCAATG
GAGCGCCTGCCGGCCCAGTATCAGCCCGTCATACTTGAAGCTAGACAGGCTTATCTTGGACAAGAAGAAG
ATCGCTTGGCCTCGCGCGCAGATCAGTTGGAAGAATTTGTCCATTACGTAAAAGGCGAGATCACCAAGGT
AGTCGGCAAATAACTGTCAGACCAAGTTTACTCATATATACTTTAGATTGATTTAAAACTTCATTTTTAA
TTTAAAAGGATCTAGGTGAAGATCCTTTTTGATAATCTCATGACCAAAATCCCTTAACGTGAGTTTTCGT
TCCACTGAGCGTCAGACCCCGTAGAAAAGATCAAAGGATCTTCTTGAGATCCTTTTTTTCTGCGCGTAAT
CTGCTGCTTGCAAACAAAAAAACCACCGCTACCAGCGGTGGTTTGTTTGCCGGATCAAGAGCTACCAACT
CTTTTTCCGAAGGTAACTGGCTTCAGCAGAGCGCAGATACCAAATACTGTTCTTCTAGTGTAGCCGTAGT
TAGGCCACCACTTCAAGAACTCTGTAGCACCGCCTACATACCTCGCTCTGCTAATCCTGTTACCAGTGGC
TGCTGCCAGTGGCGATAAGTCGTGTCTTACCGGGTTGGACTCAAGACGATAGTTACCGGATAAGGCGCAG
CGGTCGGGCTGAACGGGGGGTTCGTGCACACAGCCCAGCTTGGAGCGAACGACCTACACCGAACTGAGAT
ACCTACAGCGTGAGCTATGAGAAAGCGCCACGCTTCCCGAAGGGAGAAAGGCGGACAGGTATCCGGTAAG
CGGCAGGGTCGGAACAGGAGAGCGCACGAGGGAGCTTCCAGGGGGAAACGCCTGGTATCTTTATAGTCCT
GTCGGGTTTCGCCACCTCTGACTTGAGCGTCGATTTTTGTGATGCTCGTCAGGGGGGCGGAGCCTATGGA
AAAACGCCAGCAACGCGGCCTTTTTACGGTTCCTGGCCTTTTGCTGGCCTTTTGCTCACATGTTCTTTCC
TGCGTTATCCCCTGATTCTGTGGATAACCGTATTACCGCCTTTGAGTGAGCTGATACCGCTCGCCGCAGC
CGAACGACCGAGCGCAGCGAGTCAGTGAGCGAGGAAGCGGAAGAGCGCCCAATACGCAAACCGCCTCTCC
CCGCGCGTTGGCCGATTCATTAATCACTCTGTGGTCTCACCATGGGCAGCCATCACCACCATCATCACAG
CGGACTACAACTCCCACCTCTAGAGCGCTTGACACTGGACGGGATGGTGAGCAAGGGCGAGGAGCTGTTC
ACCGGGGTGGTGCCCATCCTGGTCGAGCTGGACGGCGACGTAAACGGCCACAAGTTCAGCGTGTCCGGCG
AGGGCGAGGGCGATGCCACCTACGGCAAGCTGACCCTGAAGTTCATCTGCACCACCGGCAAGCTGCCCGT
GCCCTGGCCCACCCTCGTGACCACCTTCAGCTACGGCGTGCAGTGCTTCAGCCGCTACCCCGACCACATG
AAGCAGCACGACTTCTTCAAGTCCGCCATGCCCGAAGGCTACGTCCAGGAGCGCACCATCTTCTTCAAGG
ACGACGGCAACTACAAGACCCGCGCCGAGGTGAAGTTCGAGGGCGACACCCTGGTGAACCGCATCGAGCT
GAAGGGCATCGACTTCAAGGAGGACGGCAACATCCTGGGGCACAAGCTGGAGTACAACTACAACAGCCAC
AACGTCTATATCATGGCCGACAAGCAGAAGAACGGCATCAAGGTGAACTTCAAGATCCGCCACAACATCG
AGGACGGCAGCGTGCAGCTCGCCGACCACTACCAGCAGAACACCCCCATCGGCGACGGCCCCGTGCTGCT
GCCCGACAACCACTACCTGAGCACCCAGTCCGCCCTGAGCAAAGACCCCAACGAGAAGCGCGATCACATG
GTCCTGCTGGAGTTCGTGACCGCCGCCGGGATCACTCACGGCATGGACGAGCTGTACAAGGGTTCAATGT
GAGACCACGAAGTGGCTCTTCAGTGGACGAAAGGGCCTCGTGATACGCCTATTTTTATAGGTTAATGTCA
TGATAATAATGGTTTCTTAGACGTCAGGTGGCACT
Features (pLannotate 1.2.2; 7 found; start..end, strand, type, name):
     16..120     +  promoter       AmpR promoter: bla
    111..191     -  CDS            int (fragment): INT2_ECOLX - Protein inferred from homology: Swiss-Prot protein existence level 3. Putative integrase believed to be involved in the insertion of antibiotic resistance genes into plasmids and transposons. From Escherichia coli.
    279..335     +  CDS            GmR (fragment): gentamycin acetyltransferase; aacC1; confers resistance to gentamycin
    342..1130    +  CDS            aadA: S3AD_ECOLX - Experimental evidence at protein level: Swiss-Prot protein existence level 1. Mediates bacterial resistance to the antibiotics streptomycin and spectinomycin. From Escherichia coli.
   1304..1892    +  rep_origin     ori: high-copy-number ColE1/pMB1/pBR322/pUC origin of replication
   2075..2124    +  CDS            lacI (fragment): lac repressor; lacI; The lac repressor binds to the lac operator to inhibit transcription in E. coli. This inhibition can be relieved by adding lactose or isopropyl-β-D-thiogalactopyranoside (IPTG).
   2214..2930    +  CDS            PA-GFP: photoactivatable GFP variant (Patterson et al., 2002) mammalian codon-optimized
