[The description below was written by a language model from this plasmid's Addgene catalogue record and pLannotate feature annotations shown in this document.]
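Description:
pAGM16418 is a small (about 3 kb) Modular Cloning (MoClo) part plasmid for plant synthetic biology, built in the pAGM1276 backbone. It belongs to an extended set of plant parts and infrastructure vectors for the MoClo Golden Gate system. It is propagated in E. coli as a high-copy plasmid from a ColE1/pUC-type origin and is selected with spectinomycin through the aadA gene, which also confers streptomycin resistance. The AmpR (bla) promoter annotated upstream of aadA probably drives the marker. The short integrase, gentamicin acetyltransferase and lacI fragments in the feature table appear to be non-functional remnants of the resistance cassette and of the backbone's cloning region.

The insert is a synthetic coding module, 6xHis-NES(Rev)-GFP. It combines a hexahistidine tag for affinity purification or detection, a nuclear export signal named for Rev (presumably the HIV-1 Rev protein), and a GFP reporter. The automated annotation labels the roughly 720 bp fluorescent protein ORF as a photoactivatable GFP variant. This is most likely a closest-match call and not evidence of photoactivatable behaviour, since the catalogue entry simply says GFP. The His tag and NES are not annotated separately; they probably lie in the short unannotated stretch just upstream of the GFP ORF.

Internal BsaI and BpiI sites were removed so the part is compatible with Type IIS assembly. The fragment was inserted via BpiI sites that were destroyed during cloning. In the MoClo scheme, such a module is normally released with BsaI and combined with other parts into a transcription unit. The plasmid carries no annotated eukaryotic promoter or terminator, and the record does not state which fusion position the part occupies. A module of this kind would typically be used as a tag that directs a fusion partner out of the nucleus while allowing it to be visualised and purified.
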