Addgene plasmid #105404: pAGM16418
Purpose: Synthetic biology
Depositing lab: Johannes Stuttmann. Depositing organization: Martin-Luther-Universitaet Halle-Wittenberg. Publication: Peripheral infrastructure vectors and an extended set of plant parts for the Modular Cloning system. Gantner J, Ordon J, Ilse T, Kretschmer C, Gruetzner R, Lofke C, Dagdas Y, Burstenbinder K, Marillonnet S, Stuttmann J. PLoS One. 2018 May 30;13(5):e0197185. doi: 10.1371/journal.pone.0197185. eCollection 2018. PubMed 29847550.
Backbone
  Vector backbone: pAGM1276 (Engler et al., 2014)
  Vector type: Synthetic Biology
Growth in bacteria
  Bacterial resistance: Spectinomycin, 50 μg/mL
  Growth temperature: 37°C
  Growth strain: DH5alpha
  Copy number: High Copy
Gene/Insert
  Gene/Insert name: 6xHis-NES(Rev)-GFP
  Species: Synthetic
  Mutation: BsaI/ BpiI restriction sites removed
  Cloning method: Restriction Enzyme; 5′ cloning site BpiI (destroyed during cloning); 3′ cloning site BpiI (destroyed during cloning)
  Sequencing primers: 5′ CTTTGAGTGAGCTGATACCG; 3′ GGGTTCCGCGCACATTTC
Terms and licenses: Academic/Nonprofit Terms; Industry Terms: Not Available to Industry
How to cite: pAGM16418 was a gift from Johannes Stuttmann (Addgene plasmid # 105404 ; http://n2t.net/addgene:105404 ; RRID:Addgene_105404)
